>Addgene plasmid #24567 | pHPdestmCherry | depositor full sequence | sequence record 11447 | Author sequence
GCATGCTGCAGCAGATCTGGTCTAGAGCCCGGGCGAATTCGCCGGCGCGCCGGTACCATCAAACAAGTTT
GTACAAAAAAGCTGAACGAGAAACGTAAAATGATATAAATATCAATATATTAAATTAGATTTTGCATAAA
AAACAGACTACATAATACTGTAAAACACAACATATCCAGTCATATTGGCGGCCCCATTAGGCACCCCAGG
CTTTACACTTTATGCTTCCGGCTCGTATAATGTGTGGATTTTGAGTTAGGAGCCGTCGAGATTTTCAGGA
GCTAAGGAAGCTAAAATGGAGAAAAAAATCACTGGATATACCACCGTTGATATATCCCAATGGCATCGTA
AAGAACATTTTGAGGCATTTCAGTCAGTTGCTCAATGTACCTATAACCAGACCGTTCAGCTGGATATTAC
GGCCTTTTTAAAGACCGTAAAGAAAAATAAGCACAAGTTTTATCCGGCCTTTATTCACATTCTTGCCCGC
CTGATGAATGCTCATCCGGAGTTCCGTATGGCAATGAAAGACGGTGAGCTGGTGATATGGGATAGTGTTC
ACCCTTGTTACACCGTTTTCCATGAGCAAACTGAAACGTTTTCATCGCTCTGGAGTGAATACCACGACGA
TTTCCGGCAGTTTCTACACATATATTCGCAAGATGTGGCGTGTTACGGTGAAAACCTGGCCTATTTCCCT
AAAGGGTTTATTGAGAATATGTTTTTCGTCTCAGCCAATCCCTGGGTGAGTTTCACCAGTTTTGATTTAA
ACGTGGCCAATATGGACAACTTCTTCGCCCCCGTTTTCACCATGGGCAAATATTATACGCAAGGCGACAA
GGTGCTGATGCCGCTGGCGATTCAGGTTCATCATGCCGTTTGTGATGGCTTCCATGTCGGCAGAATGCTT
AATGAATTACAACAGTACTGCGATGAGTGGCAGGGCGGGGCGTAAACGCGTGGAGCCGGCTTACTAAAAG
CCAGATAACAGTATGCGTATTTGCGCGCTGATTTTTGCGGTATAAGAATATATACTGATATGTATACCCG
AAGTATGTCAAAAAGAGGTATGCTATGAAGCAGCGTATTACAGTGACAGTTGACAGCGACAGCTATCAGT
TGCTCAAGGCATATATGATGTCAATATCTCCGGTCTGGTAAGCACAACCATGCAGAATGAAGCCCGTCGT
CTGCGTGCCGAACGCTGGAAAGCGGAAAATCAGGAAGGGATGGCTGAGGTCGCCCGGTTTATTGAAATGA
ACGGCTCTTTTGCTGACGAGAACAGGGGCTGGTGAAATGCAGTTTAAGGTTTACACCTATAAAAGAGAGA
GCCGTTATCGTCTGTTTGTGGATGTACAGAGTGATATTATTGACACGCCCGGCCGACGGATGGTGATCCC
CCTGGCCAGTGCACGTCTGCTGTCAGATAAAGTCTCCCGTGAACTTTACCCGGTGGTGCATATCGGGGAT
GAAAGCTGGCGCATGATGACCACCGATATGGCCAGTGTGCCGGTCTCCGTTATCGGGGAAGAAGTGGCTG
ATCTCAGCCACCGCGAAAATGACATCAAAAACGCCATTAACCTGATGTTCTGGGGAATATAAATGTCAGG
CTCCCTTATACACAGCCAGTCTGCACCTCGACCATAGTGACTGGATATGTTGTGTTTTACAGTATTATGT
AGTCTGTTTTTTATGCAAAATCTAATTTAATATATTGATATTTATATCATTTTACGTTTCTCGTTCAGCT
TTCTTGTACAAAGTGGTTCGATCTCGAGGAGCGCCGGAGTATAAATAGAGGCGCTTCGTCTACGGAGCGA
CAATTCAATTCAAACAAGCAAAGTGAACACGTCGCTAAGCGAAAGCTAAGCAAATAAACAAGCGCAGCTG
AACAAGCTAAACAATCTGCAGCCAAGCTGATCCTCTAGGGTACGCGCTAGAGTCGAGAGGCCTGTTTAAA
CGATCCACCGGTCGCCACCATGGTGAGCAAGGGCGAGGAGGATAACATGGCCATCATCAAGGAGTTCATG
CGCTTCAAGGTGCACATGGAGGGCTCCGTGAACGGCCACGAGTTCGAGATCGAGGGCGAGGGCGAGGGCC
GCCCCTACGAGGGCACCCAGACCGCCAAGCTGAAGGTGACCAAGGGTGGCCCCCTGCCCTTCGCCTGGGA
CATCCTGTCCCCTCAGTTCATGTACGGCTCCAAGGCCTACGTGAAGCACCCCGCCGACATCCCCGACTAC
TTGAAGCTGTCCTTCCCCGAGGGCTTCAAGTGGGAGCGCGTGATGAACTTCGAGGACGGCGGCGTGGTGA
CCGTGACCCAGGACTCCTCCCTGCAGGACGGCGAGTTCATCTACAAGGTGAAGCTGCGCGGCACCAACTT
CCCCTCCGACGGCCCCGTAATGCAGAAGAAGACCATGGGCTGGGAGGCCTCCTCCGAGCGGATGTACCCC
GAGGACGGCGCCCTGAAGGGCGAGATCAAGCAGAGGCTGAAGCTGAAGGACGGCGGCCACTACGACGCTG
AGGTCAAGACCACCTACAAGGCCAAGAAGCCCGTGCAGCTGCCCGGCGCCTACAACGTCAACATCAAGTT
GGACATCACCTCCCACAACGAGGACTACACCATCGTGGAACAGTACGAACGCGCCGAGGGCCGCCACTCC
ACCGGCGGCATGGACGAGCTGTACAAGGCCTGGAGCCACCCCCAGTTCGAGAAGTAAAGCGGCCGGCCGC
GACTCTAGATCATAATCAGCCATACCACATTTGTAGAGGTTTTACTTGCTTTAAAAAACCTCCCACACCT
CCCCCTGAACCTGAAACATAAAATGAATGCAATTGTTGTTGTTAACTTGTTTATTGCAGCTTATAATGGT
TACAAATAAAGCAATAGCATCACAAATTTCACAAATAAAGCATTTTTTTCACTGCATTCTAGTTGTGGTT
TGTCCAAACTCATCAATGTATCTTAAGGCGTAAATTGTAAGCGTTAATACTAGTGTCGACGATGTAGGTC
ACGGTCTCGAAGCCGCGGTGCGGGTGCCAGGGCGTGCCCTTGGGCTCCCCGGGCGCGTACTCCACCTCAC
CCATCTGGTCCATCATGATGAACGGGTCGAGGTGGCGGTAGTTGATCCCGGCGAACGCGCGGCGCACCGG
GAAGCCCTCGCCCTCGAAACCGCTGGGCGCGGTGGTCACGGTGAGCACGGGACGTGCGACGGCGTCGGCG
GGTGCGGATACGCGGGGCAGCGTCAGCGGGTTCTCGACGGTCACGGCGGGCATGTCGACACTAGTCACGT
AATAAGTGTGCGTTGAATTTATTCGCAAAAACATTGCATATTTTCGGCAAAGTAAAATTTTGTTGCATAC
CTTATCAAAAAATAAGTGCTGCATACTTTTTAGAGAAACCAAATAATTTTTTATTGCATACCCGTTTTTA
ATAAAATACATTGCATACCCTCTTTTAATAAAAAATATTGCATACTTTGACGAAACAAATTTTCGTTGCA
TACCCAATAAAAGATTATTATATTGCATACCCGTTTTTAATAAAATACATTGCATACCCTCTTTTAATAA
AAAATATTGCATACGTTGACGAAACAAATTTTCGTTGCATACCCAATAAAAGATTATTATATTGCATACC
TTTTCTTGCCATACCATTTAGCCGATCAATTCTAGTATGTATGTAAGTTAATAAAACCCATTTTTGCGGA
AAGTAGATAAAAAAAACATTTTTTTTTTTTACTGCACTGGATATCATTGAACTTATCTGATCAGTTTTAA
ATTTACTTCGATCCAAGGGTATTTGATGTACCAGGTTCTTTCGATTACCTCTCACTCAAAATGACATTCC
ACTCAAAGTCAGCGCTGTTTGCCTCCTTCTCTGTCCACAGAAATATCGCCGTCTCTTTCGCCGCTGCGTC
CGCTATCTCTTTCGCCACCGTTTGTAGCGTTACCTAGCGTCAATGTCCGCCTTCAGTTGCACTTTGTCAG
CGGTTTCGTGACGAAGCTCCAAGCGGTTTACGCCATCAATTAAACACAAAGTGCTGTGCCAAAACTCCTC
TCGCTTCTTATTTTTGTTTGTTTTTTGAGTGATTGGGGTGGTGATTGGTTTTGGGTGGGTAAGCAGGGGA
AAGTGTGAAAAATCCCGGCAATGGGCCAAGAGGATCAGGAGCTATTAATTCGCGGAGGCAGCAAACACCC
ATCTGCCGAGCATCTGAACAATGTGAGTAGTACATGTGCATACATCTTAAGTTCACTTGATCTATAGGAA
CTGCGATTGCAACATCAAATTGTCTGCGGCGTGAGAACTGCGACCCACAAAAATCCCAAACCGCAATCGC
ACAAACAAATAGTGACACGAAACAGATTATTCTGGTAGCTGTGCTCGCTATATAAGACAATTTTTAAGAT
CATATCATGATCAAGACATCTAAAGGCATTCATTTTCGACTACATTCTTTTTTACAAAAAATATAACAAC
CAGATATTTTAAGCTGATCCTAGATGCACAAAAAATAAATAAAAGTATAAACCTACTTCGTAGGATACTT
CGTTTTGTTCGGGGTTAGATGAGCATAACGCTTGTAGTTGATATTTGAGATCCCCTATCATTGCAGGGTG
ACAGCGGACGCTTCGCAGAGCTGCATTAACCAGGGCTTCGGGCAGGCCAAAAACTACGGCACGCTCCTGC
CACCCAGTCCGCCGGAGGACTCCGGTTCAGGGAGCGGCCAACTAGCCGAGAACCTCACCTATGCCTGGCA
CAATATGGACATCTTTGGGGCGGTCAATCAGCCGGGCTCCGGATGGCGGCAGCTGGTCAACCGGACACGC
GGACTATTCTGCAACGAGCGACACATACCGGCGCCCAGGAAACATTTGCTCAAGAACGGTGAGTTTCTAT
TCGCAGTCGGCTGATCTGTGTGAAATCTTAATAAAGGGTCCAATTACCAATTTGAAACTCAGTTTGCGGC
GTGGCCTATCCGGGCGAACTTTTGGCCGTGATGGGCAGTTCCGGTGCCGGAAAGACGACCCTGCTGAATG
CCCTTGCCTTTCGATCGCCGCAGGGCATCCAAGTATCGCCATCCGGGATGCGACTGCTCAATGGCCAACC
TGTGGACGCCAAGGAGATGCAGGCCAGGTGCGCCTATGTCCAGCAGGATGACCTCTTTATCGGCTCCCTA
ACGGCCAGGGAACACCTGATTTTCCAGGCCATGGTGCGGATGCCACGACATCTGACCTATCGGCAGCGAG
TGGCCCGCGTGGATCAGGTGATCCAGGAGCTTTCGCTCAGCAAATGTCAGCACACGATCATCGGTGTGCC
CGGCAGGGTGAAAGGTCTGTCCGGCGGAGAAAGGAAGCGTCTGGCATTCGCCTCCGAGGCACTAACCGAT
CCGCCGCTTCTGATCTGCGATGAGCCCACCTCCGGACTGGACTCATTTACCGCCCACAGCGTCGTCCAGG
TGCTGAAGAAGCTGTCGCAGAAGGGCAAGACCGTCATCCTGACCATTCATCAGCCGTCTTCCGAGCTGTT
TGAGCTCTTTGACAAGATCCTTCTGATGGCCGAGGGCAGGGTAGCTTTCTTGGGCACTCCCAGCGAAGCC
GTCGACTTCTTTTCCTAGTGAGTTCGATGTGTTTATTAAGGGTATCTAGCATTACATTACATCTCAACTC
CTATCCAGCGTGGGTGCCCAGTGTCCTACCAACTACAATCCGGCGGACTTTTACGTACAGGTGTTGGCCG
TTGTGCCCGGACGGGAGATCGAGTCCCGTGATCGGATCGCCAAGATATGCGACAATTTTGCTATTAGCAA
AGTAGCCCGGGATATGGAGCAGTTGTTGGCCACCAAAAATTTGGAGAAGCCACTGGAGCAGCCGGAGAAT
GGGTACACCTACAAGGCCACCTGGTTCATGCAGTTCCGGGCGGTCCTGTGGCGATCCTGGCTGTCGGTGC
TCAAGGAACCACTCCTCGTAAAAGTGCGACTTATTCAGACAACGGTGAGTGGTTCCAGTGGAAACAAATG
ATATAACGCTTACAATTCTTGGAAACAAATTCGCTAGATTTTAGTTAGAATTGCCTGATTCCACACCCTT
CTTAGTTTTTTTCAATGAGATGTATAGTTTATAGTTTTGCAGAAAATAAATAAATTTCATTTAACTCGCG
AACATGTTGAAGATATGAATATTAATGAGATGCGAGTAACATTTTAATTTGCAGATGGTTGCCATCTTGA
TTGGCCTCATCTTTTTGGGCCAACAACTCACGCAAGTGGGCGTGATGAATATCAACGGAGCCATCTTCCT
CTTCCTGACCAACATGACCTTTCAAAACGTCTTTGCCACGATAAATGTAAGTCTTGTTTAGAATACATTT
GCATATTAATAATTTACTAACTTTCTAATGAATCGATTCGATTTAGGTGTTCACCTCAGAGCTGCCAGTT
TTTATGAGGGAGGCCCGAAGTCGACTTTATCGCTGTGACACATACTTTCTGGGCAAAACGATTGCCGAAT
TACCGCTTTTTCTCACAGTGCCACTGGTCTTCACGGCGATTGCCTATCCGATGATCGGACTGCGGGCCGG
AGTGCTGCACTTCTTCAACTGCCTGGCGCTGGTCACTCTGGTGGCCAATGTGTCAACGTCCTTCGGATAT
CTAATATCCTGCGCCAGCTCCTCGACCTCGATGGCGCTGTCTGTGGGTCCGCCGGTTATCATACCATTCC
TGCTCTTTGGCGGCTTCTTCTTGAACTCGGGCTCGGTGCCAGTATACCTCAAATGGTTGTCGTACCTCTC
ATGGTTCCGTTACGCCAACGAGGGTCTGCTGATTAACCAATGGGCGGACGTGGAGCCGGGCGAAATTAGC
TGCACATCGTCGAACACCACGTGCCCCAGTTCGGGCAAGGTCATCCTGGAGACGCTTAACTTCTCCGCCG
CCGATCTGCCGCTGGACTACGTGGGTCTGGCCATTCTCATCGTGAGCTTCCGGGTGCTCGCATATCTGGC
TCTAAGACTTCGGGCCCGACGCAAGGAGTAGCCGACATATATCCGAAATAACTGCTTGTTTTTTTTTTTA
CCATTATTACCATCGTGTTTACTGTTTATTGCCCCCTCAAAAAGCTAATGTAATTATATTTGTGCCAATA
AAAACAAGATATGACCTATAGAATACAAGTATTTCCCCTTCGAACATCCCCACAAGTAGACTTTGGATTT
GTCTTCTAACCAAAAGACTTACACACCTGCATACCTTACATCAAAAACTCGTTTATCGCTACATAAAACA
CCGGGATATATTTTTTATATACATACTTTTCAAATCGCGCGCCCTCTTCATAATTCACCTCCACCACACC
ACGTTTCGTAGTTGCTCTTTCGCTGTCTCCCACCCGCTCTCCGCAACACATTCACCTTTTGTTCGACGAC
CTTGGAGCGACTGTCGTTAGTTCCGCGCGATTCGGTTCGCTCAAATGGTTCCGAGTGGTTCATTTCGTCT
CAATAGAAATTAGTAATAAATATTTGTATGTACAATTTATTTGCTCCAATATATTTGTATATATTTCCCT
CACAGCTATATTTATTCTAATTTAATATTATGACTTTTTAAGGTAATTTTTTGTGACCTGTTCGGAGTGA
TTAGCGTTACAATTTGAACTGAAAGTGACATCCAGTGTTTGTTCCTTGTGTAGATGCATCTCAAAAAAAT
GGTGGGCATAATAGTGTTGTTTATATATATCAAAAATAACAACTATAATAATAAGAATACATTTAATTTA
GAAAATGCTTGGATTTCACTGGAACTAGAATTAATTCGGCTGCTGCTCTAAACGACGCATTTCGTACTCC
AAAGTACGAATTTTTTCCCTCAAGCTCTTATTTTCATTAAACAATGAACAGGACCTAACGCACAGTCACG
TTATTGTTTACATAAATGATTTTTTTTACTATTCAAACTTACTCTGTTTGTGTACTCCCACTGGTATAGC
CTTCTTTTATCTTTTCTGGTTCAGGCTCTATCACTTTACTAGGTACGGCATCTGCGTTGAGTCGCCTCCT
TTTAAATGTCTGACCTTTTGCAGGTGCAGCCTTCCACTGCGAATCATTAAAGTGGGTATCACAAATTTGG
GAGTTTTCACCAAGGCTGCACCCAAGGCTCTGCTCCCACAATTTTCTCTTAATAGCACACTTCGGCACGT
GAATTAATTTTACTCCAGTCACAGCTTTGCAGCAAAATTTGCAATATTTCATTTTTTTTTATTCCACGTA
AGGGTTAATGTTTTCAAAAAAAAATTCGTCCGCACACAACCTTTCCTCTCAACAAGCAAACGTGCACTGA
ATTTAAGTGTATACTTCGGTAAGCTTCGGCTATCGACGGGACCACCTTATGTTATTTCATCATGGGCCAG
ACCCACGTAGTCCAGCGGCAGATCGGCGGCGGAGAAGTTAAGCGTCTCCAGGATGACCTTGCCCGAACTG
GGGCACGTGGTGTTCGACGATGTGCAGCTAATTTCGCCCGGCTCCACGTCCGCCCATTGGTTAATCAGCA
GACCCTCGTTGGCGTAACGGAACCATGAGAGGTACGACAACCATTTGAGGTATACTGGCACCGAGCCCGA
GTTCAAGAAGAAGGCGTTTTTCCATAGGCTCCGCCCCCCTGACGAGCATCACAAAAATCGACGCTCAAGT
CAGAGGTGGCGAAACCCGACAGGACTATAAAGATACCAGGCGTTTCCCCCTGGAAGCTCCCTCGTGCGCT
CTCCTGTTCCGACCCTGCCGCTTACCGGATACCTGTCCGCCTTTCTCCCTTCGGGAAGCGTGGCGCTTTC
TCAATGCTCACGCTGTAGGTATCTCAGTTCGGTGTAGGTCGTTCGCTCCAAGCTGGGCTGTGTGCACGAA
CCCCCCGTTCAGCCCGACCGCTGCGCCTTATCCGGTAACTATCGTCTTGAGTCCAACCCGGTAAGACACG
ACTTATCGCCACTGGCAGCAGCCACTGGTAACAGGATTAGCAGAGCGAGGTATGTAGGCGGTGCTACAGA
GTTCTTGAAGTGGTGGCCTAACTACGGCTACACTAGAAGGACAGTATTTGGTATCTGCGCTCTGCTGAAG
CCAGTTACCTTCGGAAAAAGAGTTGGTAGCTCTTGATCCGGCAAACAAACCACCGCTGGTAGCGGTGGTT
TTTTTGTTTGCAAGCAGCAGATTACGCGCAGAAAAAAAGGATCTCAAGAAGATCCTTTGATCTTTTCTAC
GGGGTCTGACGCTCAGTGGAACGAAAACTCACGTTAAGGGATTTTGGTCATGAGATTATCAAAAAGGATC
TTCACCTAGATCCTTTTAAATTAAAAATGAAGTTTTAAATCAATCTAAAGTATATATGAGTAAACTTGGT
CTGACAGTTACCAATGCTTAATCAGTGAGGCACCTATCTCAGCGATCTGTCTATTTCGTTCATCCATAGT
TGCCTGACTCCCCGTCGTGTAGATAACTACGATACGGGAGGGCTTACCATCTGGCCCCAGTGCTGCAATG
ATACCGCGAGACCCACGCTCACCGGCTCCAGATTTATCAGCAATAAACCAGCCAGCCGGAAGGGCCGAGC
GCAGAAGTGGTCCTGCAACTTTATCCGCCTCCATCCAGTCTATTAATTGTTGCCGGGAAGCTAGAGTAAG
TAGTTCGCCAGTTAATAGTTTGCGCAACGTTGTTGCCATTGCTACAGGCATCGTGGTGTCACGCTCGTCG
TTTGGTATGGCTTCATTCAGCTCCGGTTCCCAACGATCAAGGCGAGTTACATGATCCCCCATGTTGTGCA
AAAAAGCGGTTAGCTCCTTCGGTCCTCCGATCGTTGTCAGAAGTAAGTTGGCCGCAGTGTTATCACTCAT
GGTTATGGCAGCACTGCATAATTCTCTTACTGTCATGCCATCCGTAAGATGCTTTTCTGTGACTGGTGAG
TACTCAACCAAGTCATTCTGAGAATAGTGTATGCGGCGACCGAGTTGCTCTTGCCCGGCGTCAACACGGG
ATAATACCGCGCCACATAGCAGAACTTTAAAAGTGCTCATCATTGGAAAACGTTCTTCGGGGCGAAAACT
CTCAAGGATCTTACCGCTGTTGAGATCCAGTTCGATGTAACCCACTCGTGCACCCAACTGATCTTCAGCA
TCTTTTACTTTCACCAGCGTTTCTGGGTGAGCAAAAACAGGAAGGCAAAATGCCGCAAAAAAGGGAATAA
GGGCGACACGGAAATGTTGAATACTCATACTCTTCCTTTTTCAATATTATTGAAGCATTTATCAGGGTTA
TTGTCTCATGAGCGGATACATATTTGAATGTATTTAGAAAAATAAACAAATAGGGGTTCCGCGCACATTT
CCCCGAAAAGTGCCACCTGACGTCTAAGAAACCATTATTATCATGACATTAACCTATAAAAATAGGCGTA
TCACGAGGCCCTTTCGTCTCGCGCGTTTCGGTGATGACGGTGAAAACCTCTGACACATGCAGCTCCCGGA
GACGGTCACAGCTTGTCTGTAAGCGGATGCCGGGAGCAGACAAGCCCGTCAGGGCGCGTCAGCGGGTGTT
GGCGGGTGTCGGGGCTGGCTTAACTATGCGGCATCAGAGCAGATTGTACTGAGAGTGCACCATATGCGGT
GTGAAATACCGCACCGAATCGCGCGGAACTAACGACAGTCGCTCCAAGGTCGTCGAACAAAAGGTGAATG
TGTTGCGGAGAGCGGGTGGGAGACAGCGAAAGAGCAACTACGAAACGTGGTGTGGTGGAGGTGAATTATG
AAGAGGGCGCGCGATTTGAAAAGTATGTATATAAAAAATATATCCCGGTGTTTTATGTAGCGATAAACGA
GTTTTTGATGTAAGGTATGCAGGTGTGTAAGTCTTTTGGTTAGAAGACAAATCCAAAGTCTACTTGTGGG
GATGTTCGAAGGGGAAATACTTGTATTCTATAGGTCATATCTTGTTTTTATTGGCACAAATATAATTACA
TTAGCTTTTTGAGGGGGCAATAAACAGTAAACACGATGGTAATAATGGTAAAAAAAAAAACAAGCAGTTA
TTTCGGATATATGTCGGCTACTCCTTGCGTCGGGCCCGAAGTCTTAGAGCCAGATATGCGAGCACCCGGA
AGCTCACGATGAGAATGGCCAGACCATGATGAAATAACATAAGGTGGTCCCGTCGGCAAGAGACATCCAC
TTAACGTATGCTTGCAATAAGTGCGAGTGAAAGGAATAGTATTCTGAGTGTCGTATTGAGTCTGAGTGAG
ACAGCGATATGATTGTTGATTAACCCTTAGCATGTCCGTGGGGTTTGAATTAACTCATAATATTAATTAG
ACGAAATTATTTTTAAAGTTTTATTTTTAATAATTTGCGAGTACGCAAAGCTTCCTAGGTCAAGACCGAC
CTGTCCGGTGCCCTGAATGAACTGCAAGACGAGGCAGCGCGGCTATCGTGGCTGGCCACGACGGGCGTTC
CTTGCGCAGCTGTGCTCGACGTTGTCACTGAAGCGGGAAGGGACTGGCTGCTATTGGGCGAAGTGCCGGG
GCAGGATCTCCTGTCATCTCACCTTGCTCCTGCCGAGAAAGTATCCATCATGGCTGATGCAATGCGGCGG
CTGCATACGCTTGATCCGGCTACCTGCCCATTCGACCACCAAGCGAAACATCGCATCGAGCGAGCACGTA
CTCGGATGGAAGCCGGTCTTGTCGATCAGGATGATCTGGACGAAGAGCATCAGGGGCTCGCGCCAGCCGA
ACTGTTCGCCAAGCTTGGGCTGCATCACGTAATAAGTGTGCGTTGAATTTATTCGCAAAAACATTGCATA
TTTTCGGCAAAGTAAAATTTTGTTGCATACCTTATCAAAAAATAAGTGCTGCATACTTTTTAGAGAAACC
AAATAATTTTTTATTGCATACCCGTTTTTAATAAAATACATTGCATACCCTCTTTTAATAAAAAATATTG
CATACTTTGACGAAACAAATTTTCGTTGCATACCCAATAAAAGATTATTATATTGCATACCCGTTTTTAA
TAAAATACATTGCATACCCTCTTTTAATAAAAAATATTGCATACGTTGACGAAACAAATTTTCGTTGCAT
ACCCAATAAAAGATTATTATATTGCATACCTTTTCTTGCCATACCATTTAGCCGATCAATTGTGCTCGGC
AACA
Features (pLannotate 1.2.2; 25 found; start..end, strand, type, name):
     63..182     +  protein_bind   attR1: mutant version of attR; recombination site for the Gateway® LR reaction LR Clonase™
    212..242     +  promoter       lac UV5 promoter: E. coli lac promoter with an "up" mutation
    266..295     +  promoter       cat promoter (fragment): promoter of the E. coli cat gene encoding chloramphenicol acetyltransferase
    296..952     +  CDS            cat: CAT_ECOLX - Experimental evidence at protein level: Swiss-Prot protein existence level 1. This enzyme is an effector of chloramphenicol resistance in bacteria. From Escherichia coli. This protein is used as a marker in many commonly used cloning vectors, such as pACYC184.
   1134..1292    +  CDS            ccdA (fragment): CCDA_ECO57 - Also known as H, letA. Experimental evidence at protein level: Swiss-Prot protein existence level 1. Antitoxin component of a type II toxin-antitoxin (TA) system which inhibits the post-segregational killing (PSK) of plasmid-free cells, also referred to as a plasmid addiction system. Binds to and blocks the activity of CcdB; will also remove bound CcdB protein from the CcdB-GyrA complex by forming a CcdA-CcdB complex, a process termed rejuvenation. Functions as a transcriptional corepressor for the ccdAB operon, repression also requires CcdB (By similarity). From Escherichia coli
   1297..1599    +  CDS            ccdB: CCDB_ECOLI - Also known as G, letB, letD. Experimental evidence at protein level: Swiss-Prot protein existence level 1. Toxic component of a type II toxin-antitoxin (TA) system, functioning in plasmid maintainence. Responsible for the post- segregational killing (PSK) of plasmid-free cells, also referred to as a plasmid addiction system. Half-life of over 2 hours. Cell killing by CcdB is accompanied by filamentation, defects in chromosome and plasmid segregation, defects in cell division, formation of anucleate cells, decreased DNA synthesis and plasmid loss. Interferes with the activity of DN
   1643..1767    -  protein_bind   attR2: mutant version of attR; recombination site for the Gateway® LR reaction LR Clonase™
   1784..1911    +  promoter       hsp70 promoter (fragment): Drosophila melanogaster hsp70Bb promoter
   1980..2687    +  CDS            mCherry: mCherry is a basic (constitutively fluorescent) red fluorescent protein published in 2004, derived from Discosoma sp.. It is reported to be a very rapidly-maturing monomer with low acid sensitivity.
   2738..2821    +  CDS            large T antigen (fragment): large T antigen from SV40 (simian virus 40)
   2844..2965    +  polyA_signal   SV40 poly(A) signal: SV40 polyadenylation signal
   3016..3085    +  protein_bind   attB: attB site for the φC31 integrase (Groth et al., 2000) phage φC31 integrase
   3286..3671    +  protein_bind   gypsy insulator: chromatin insulator from Drosophila Su(Hw), CP190, and Mod(mdg4)67.2
   3672..7798    +  gene           mini-white: white; This modified version of the white gene lacks part of the first intron.
   7809..8394    -  misc_feature   P element 5' end: No description available
   8395..8623    -  CDS            mini-white (fragment): Drosophila white gene eye color pigment; white; This is a modified version of the white gene lacking part of the first intron.
   8629..9217    -  rep_origin     ori: high-copy-number ColE1/pMB1/pBR322/pUC origin of replication
   9388..10248   -  CDS            AmpR: β-lactamase; bla; confers resistance to ampicillin, carbenicillin, and related antibiotics
  10249..10353   -  promoter       AmpR promoter: bla
  10448..10483   +  CDS            rop (fragment): Rop protein, which maintains plasmids at low copy number; rop
  10585..10654   +  misc_feature   bom (fragment): basis of mobility region from pBR322
  10653..11155   -  gene           mini-white (fragment): white; This modified version of the white gene lacks part of the first intron.
  11155..11387   -  misc_feature   P element 3' end: P element 3' end
  11399..11771   +  CDS            NeoR/KanR (fragment): aminoglycoside phosphotransferase from Tn5; aph(3')-II (or nptII); confers resistance to neomycin, kanamycin, and G418 (Geneticin®)
  11786..12171   +  protein_bind   gypsy insulator: chromatin insulator from Drosophila Su(Hw), CP190, and Mod(mdg4)67.2
