[The description below was written by a language model from this plasmid's Addgene catalogue record and pLannotate feature annotations shown in this document.]
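Description:
pHPdestmCherry is a Gateway destination vector for building fluorescent transcriptional reporters in Drosophila, derived from the pGreen H-Pelican backbone. It replicates in E. coli from a high-copy ColE1/pUC-type origin and carries ampicillin resistance in the backbone. A second marker, chloramphenicol resistance (cat), lies within the Gateway RfA cassette. That cassette also encodes the CcdB toxin, so the unrecombined plasmid has to be maintained in a CcdB-tolerant strain. The annotated depositor sequence is 12,184 nt, matching the sum of the stated backbone and insert sizes.

The attR1–cat–ccdB–attR2 cassette sits immediately upstream of a fragment of the Drosophila hsp70 promoter, which presumably serves as a minimal promoter. This is followed by the mCherry coding sequence, a short SV40 large T antigen fragment (possibly a nuclear localisation signal, though the record does not say so) and the SV40 polyadenylation signal. An LR reaction replaces the selection cassette with a candidate enhancer or other cis-regulatory fragment from an entry clone, so that red fluorescence reports the activity of that fragment. No such fragment is present in the deposited plasmid.

For transgenesis, the vector contains a φC31 attB site, allowing integrase-mediated insertion into defined attP landing sites. It also retains the P element 5' and 3' ends of the parental vector. The mini-white gene provides an eye-colour marker for identifying transformant flies. Two gypsy insulators bracket the reporter unit, which should shield it from chromosomal position effects and from mini-white regulatory sequences. Small annotated fragments of NeoR/KanR, rop, bom and mini-white appear to be backbone remnants. According to the associated publication, the vector is meant for efficient, high-throughput construction of fluorescent Drosophila reporters.
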