Addgene plasmid #24567: pHPdestmCherry
Depositing lab: Ingrid Lohmann. Publication: Vectors for efficient and high-throughput construction of fluorescent Drosophila reporters using the PhiC31 site-specific integration system. Boy AL, Zhai Z, Habring-Müller A, Kussler-Schneider Y, Kaspar P, Lohmann I.. Genesis. 2010 Apr 22. [Epub ahead of print] 10.1002/dvg.20637 PubMed 20506180.
Backbone
  Vector backbone: pGreen H-Pelican
  Backbone manufacturer: Scott Barolo
  Backbone size w/o insert (bp): 10462
  Vector type: reporter construct
Growth in bacteria
  Bacterial resistance: Chloramphenicol and Ampicillin, 25 & 100 μg/mL
  Growth temperature: 37°C
  Growth strain: ccdB Survival
  Growth instructions: For all constructs with a Gateway RfA cassette you need DB3.1 bacterial cells for transformation or any other E. coli strain that is resistant to CcdB effects.
  Copy number: Unknown
Gene/Insert
  Gene/Insert name: None (alt name: pHPdestmCherry)
  Species: reporter gene mCherry
  Insert size (bp): 1722
  GenBank ID: GU142866
  Tag / fusion protein: mCherry (C terminal on insert)
  Cloning method: Gateway Cloning; 5′ cloning site KpnI (unknown if destroyed); 3′ cloning site XhoI (unknown if destroyed)
  Sequencing primers: 5′ n/a
Terms and licenses: Academic/Nonprofit Terms; Industry Terms: Not Available to Industry
Depositor comments: AmpR in backbone; CmR in gateway RfA cassette
How to cite: pHPdestmCherry was a gift from Ingrid Lohmann (Addgene plasmid # 24567 ; http://n2t.net/addgene:24567 ; RRID:Addgene_24567)
