>Addgene plasmid #24567 | pHPdestmCherry | addgene partial sequence | sequence record 30479 | 24567 with mCherry-R
TCGATCTCGAACTCGTGGCCGTTCACGGAGCCCTCCATGTGCACCTTGAAGCGCATGAACTCCTTGATGA
TGGCCATGTTATCCTCCTCGCCCTTGCTCACCATGGTGGCGACCGGTGGATCGTTTAAACAGGCCTCTCG
ACTCTAGCGCGTACCCTAGAGGATCAGCTTGGCTGCAGATTGTTTAGCTTGTTCAGCTGCGCTTGTTTAT
TTGCTTAGCTTTCGCTTAGCGACGTGTTCACTTTGCTTGTTTGAATTGAATTGTCGCTCCGTAGACGAAG
CGCCTCTATTTATACTCCGGCGCTCCTCGAGATCGAACCACTTTGTACAAGAAAGCTGAACGAGAAACGT
AAAATGATATAAATATCAATATATTAAATTAGATTTTGCATAAAAAACAGACTACATAATACTGTAAAAC
ACAACATATCCAGTCACTATGGTCGAGGTGCAGACTGGCTGTGTATAAGGGAGCCTGACATTTATATTCC
CCAGAACATCAGGTTAATGGCGTTTTTGATGTCATTTTCGCGGTGGCTGAGATCAGCCACTTCTTCCCCG
ATAACGGAGACCGGCACACTGGCCATATCGGTGGTCATCATGCGCCAGCTTTCATCCCCGATATGCACCA
CCGGGTAAAGTTCACGGGAGACTTTATCTGACAGCAGACGTGCACTGGCCAGGGGGATCACCATCCGTCG
GCCGGGCGTGTCAATAATATCACTCTGTACATCCACAAACAGACGATAACGGCTCTCTCTTTTATAGGTG
TAAACCTTAAACTGCATTTCACCAGCCCCTGTTCTCGTCAGC
