>Addgene plasmid #24567 | pHPdestmCherry | addgene partial sequence | sequence record 130098 | CAT-R 5'-GCAACTGACTGAAATGCCTC-3'
TGGGAATATCAACGGTGGTATATCCAGTGATTTTTTTCTCCATTTTAGCTTCCTTAGCTCCTGAAAATCT
CGACGGCTCCTAACTCAAAATCCACACATTATACGAGCCGGAAGCATAAAGTGTAAAGCCTGGGGTGCCT
AATGGGGCCGCCAATATGACTGGATATGTTGTGTTTTACAGTATTATGTAGTCTGTTTTTTATGCAAAAT
CTAATTTAATATATTGATATTTATATCATTTTACGTTTCTCGTTCAGCTTTTTTGTACAAACTTGTTTGA
TGGTACCGGCGCGCCGGCGAATTCGCCCGGGCTCTAGACCAGATCTGCTGCAGCATGCTGTTGCCGAGCA
CAATTGATCGGCTAAATGGTATGGCAAGAAAAGGTATGCAATATAATAATCTTTTATTGGGTATGCAACG
AAAATTTGTTTCGTCAACGTATGCAATATTTTTTATTAAAAGAGGGTATGCAATGTATTTTATTAAAAAC
GGGTATGCAATATAATAATCTTTTATTGGGTATGCAACGAAAATTTGTTTCGTCAAAGTATGCAATATTT
TTTATTAAAAGAGGGTATGCAATGTATTTTATTAAAAACGGGTATGCAATAAAAAATTATTTGGTTTCTC
TAAAAAGTATGCAGCACTTATTTTTTGATAAGGTATGCAACAAAATTTTACTTTGCCGAAAATATGCAAT
GTTTTTGCGAATAAATTCAACGCACACTT
